Addgene plasmid #173548: pICSL86977OD:PITG_15930
Purpose: This is a binary plasmid that can be transferred into Agrobacterium and used to transiently express the protein encoded by the insert in plants by agro-infiltration.
Depositing lab: Sophien Kamoun. Depositing organization: Sainsbury Laboratory, Norwich. Publication: Plant pathogens convergently evolved to counteract redundant nodes of an NLR immune receptor network. Derevnina L, Contreras MP, Adachi H, Upson J, Vergara Cruces A, Xie R, Sklenar J, Menke FLH, Mugford ST, MacLean D, Ma W, Hogenhout SA, Goverse A, Maqbool A, Wu CH, Kamoun S. PLoS Biol. 2021 Aug 23;19(8):e3001136. doi: 10.1371/journal.pbio.3001136. PubMed 34424903.
Backbone
  Vector backbone: pICSL86977OD
  Backbone manufacturer: Youles SynBio plasmids
  Backbone size w/o insert (bp): 8678
  Vector type: Plant Expression
  Selectable markers: Basta
Growth in bacteria
  Bacterial resistance: Kanamycin, 50 μg/mL
  Growth temperature: 37°C
  Growth strain: DH5alpha
  Copy number: High Copy
Gene/Insert
  Gene/Insert name: PITG_15930_T30-4
  Species: Phytophthora infestans
  Promoter: 35S
  Cloning method: Restriction Enzyme; 5′ cloning site unknown (unknown if destroyed); 3′ cloning site unknown (unknown if destroyed)
Terms and licenses: Academic/Nonprofit Terms; Industry Terms: Not Available to Industry
How to cite: pICSL86977OD:PITG_15930 was a gift from Sophien Kamoun (Addgene plasmid # 173548 ; http://n2t.net/addgene:173548 ; RRID:Addgene_173548)
