[The description below was written by a language model from this plasmid's Addgene catalogue record and pLannotate feature annotations shown in this document.]
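Description:
pICSL86977OD:PITG_15930 is a plant binary expression vector built on the pICSL86977OD backbone, designed to be moved into Agrobacterium and used for transient expression of its insert in plant tissue by agro-infiltration. It carries two replication systems. A high-copy ColE1/pUC-type origin supports propagation in E. coli, and the pVS1 oriV with its RepA replication protein and StaA stability protein supports maintenance in Agrobacterium. Bacterial selection is by kanamycin, through an aminoglycoside phosphotransferase gene (aphA-3) driven by the bla (AmpR) promoter.

The region between the nopaline-type left and right T-DNA border repeats holds two cassettes. The expression cassette uses the CaMV 35S promoter followed by the TMV Ω leader, a translational enhancer, and ends in the octopine synthase terminator. The insert, PITG_15930 from Phytophthora infestans strain T30-4, is not annotated in the feature table, but presumably occupies the unannotated gap between the Ω leader and the OCS terminator. The record lists no epitope tags or reporters, and the cloning sites are unknown. A fragment matching a CaMV coding sequence lies just upstream of the annotated 35S promoter and probably reflects extended CaMV-derived promoter sequence rather than an expressed gene. The second cassette places the bar gene (phosphinothricin acetyltransferase) between the NOS promoter and NOS terminator. It confers Basta/glufosinate resistance and would allow selection of stably transformed plants.

The associated publication concerns pathogen proteins that counteract an NLR immune receptor network in plants, which suggests this P. infestans gene was expressed in leaves to test for such activity. The sequenced record is slightly shorter than the listed size of the empty backbone, which would be expected if the insert replaced a larger cloning cassette, although the record does not say so.
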