Features (pLannotate 1.2.2; 16 found; start..end, strand, type, name):
    306..935     -  CDS            pVS1 StaA: stability protein from the Pseudomonas plasmid pVS1 (Heeb et al., 2000)
   1244..1268    -  misc_feature   RB T-DNA repeat: right border repeat from nopaline C58 T-DNA
   1335..2042    -  terminator     OCS terminator: octopine synthase terminator
   2616..2669    -  misc_feature   TMV Ω: translational enhancer from the tobacco mosaic virus 5'-leader sequence (Gallie et al., 1988)
   2698..3043    -  promoter       CaMV 35S promoter: strong constitutive promoter from cauliflower mosaic virus
   2700..2746    -  promoter       minimal CaMV 35S promoter: minimal 35S promoter from cauliflower mosaic virus
   3227..4033    -  CDS            IBMP_CAMVB (fragment): Experimental evidence at protein level: Swiss-Prot protein existence level 1. Enhances the ribosomal termination-reinitiation event leading to the translation of major open reading frames on the polycistronic viral RNAs. From Cauliflower mosaic virus (strain Bari 1) (CaMV).
   4076..4328    -  terminator     NOS terminator: nopaline synthase terminator and poly(A) signal
   4359..4907    -  CDS            bar: PAT_STRHY - Experimental evidence at protein level: Swiss-Prot protein existence level 1. Inactivates phosphinothricin (PPT) by transfer of an acetyl group from acetyl CoA. Can also acetylate demethylphosphinothricin but not PTT or glutamate. This enzyme is an effector of phosphinothricin tripeptide (PTT or bialaphos) resistance. From Streptomyces hygroscopicus. Introduced by genetic manipulation and expressed in glufosinate-tolerant maize by Dekalb Genetics.
   4928..5110    -  promoter       NOS promoter: nopaline synthase promoter NOS promoter
   5305..5329    -  misc_feature   LB T-DNA repeat: left border repeat from nopaline C58 T-DNA
   5465..6053    -  rep_origin     ori: high-copy-number ColE1/pMB1/pBR322/pUC origin of replication
   6224..7018    -  CDS            KanR: aminoglycoside phosphotransferase; aphA-3; confers resistance to kanamycin
   7019..7123    -  promoter       AmpR promoter: bla
   7185..7379    -  rep_origin     pVS1 oriV: origin of replication for the Pseudomonas plasmid pVS1 (Heeb et al., 2000)
   7445..8518    -  CDS            pVS1 RepA: replication protein from the Pseudomonas plasmid pVS1 (Heeb et al., 2000)
>Addgene plasmid #173548 | pICSL86977OD:PITG_15930 | addgene full sequence | sequence record 342751 | Addgene NGS Result
TGTTCTTGATTTTCCATGCCGCCTCCTTTAGCCGCTAAAATTCATCTACTCATTTATTCATTTGCTCATT
TACTCTGGTAGCTGCGCGATGTATTCAGATAGCAGCTCGGTAATGGTCTTGCCTTGGCGTACCGCGTACA
TCTTCAGCTTGGTGTGATCCTCCGCCGGCAACTGAAAGTTGACCCGCTTCATGGCTGGCGTGTCTGCCAG
GCTGGCCAACGTTGCAGCCTTGCTGCTGCGTGCGCTCGGACGGCCGGCACTTAGCGTGTTTGTGCTTTTG
CTCATTTTCTCTTTACCTCATTAACTCAAATGAGTTTTGATTTAATTTCAGCGGCCAGCGCCTGGACCTC
GCGGGCAGCGTCGCCCTCGGGTTCTGATTCAAGAACGGTTGTGCCGGCGGCGGCAGTGCCTGGGTAGCTC
ACGCGCTGCGTGATACGGGACTCAAGAATGGGCAGCTCGTACCCGGCCAGCGCCTCGGCAACCTCACCGC
CGATGCGCGTGCCTTTGATCGCCCGCGACACGACAAAGGCCGCTTGTAGCCTTCCATCCGTGACCTCAAT
GCGCTGCTTAACCAGCTCCACCAGGTCGGCGGTGGCCCATATGTCGTAAGGGCTTGGCTGCACCGGAATC
AGCACGAAGTCGGCTGCCTTGATCGCGGACACAGCCAAGTCCGCCGCCTGGGGCGCTCCGTCGATCACTA
CGAAGTCGCGCCGGCCGATGGCCTTCACGTCGCGGTCAATCGTCGGGCGGTCGATGCCGACAACGGTTAG
CGGTTGATCTTCCCGCACGGCCGCCCAATCGCGGGCACTGCCCTGGGGATCGGAATCGACTAACAGAACA
TCGGCCCCGGCGAGTTGCAGGGCGCGGGCTAGATGGGTTGCGATGGTCGTCTTGCCTGACCCGCCTTTCT
GGTTAAGTACAGCGATAACCTTCATGCGTTCCCCTTGCGTATTTGTTTATTTACTCATCGCATCATATAC
GCAGCGACCGCATGACGCAAGCTGTTTTACTCAAATACACATCACCTTTTTAGACGGCGGCGCTCGGTTT
CTTCAGCGGCCAAGCTGGCCGGCCAGGCCGCCAGCTTGGCATCAGACAAACCGGCCAGGATTTCATGCAG
CCGCACGGCTGACTCCCGAGGGGAACCCTGTGGTTGGCATGCACATACAAATGGACGAACGGATAAACCT
TTTCACGCCCTTTTAAATATCCGATTATTCTAATAAACGCTCTTTTCTCTTAGGTTTACCCGCCAATATA
TCCTGTCAAACACTGATAGTTTAAACGGATCACTTCGTGTCCCTCGGTCACATGTGCATCCTCTAGTAGC
GGTCCTGCTGAGCCTCGACATGTTGTCGCAAAATTCGCCCTGGACCCGCCCAACGATTTGTCGTCACTGT
CAAGGTTTGACCTGCACTTCATTTGGGGCCCACATACACCAAAAAAATGCTGCATAATTCTCGGGGCAGC
AAGTCGGTTACCCGGCCGCCGTGCTGGACCGGGTTGAATGGTGCCCGTAACTTTCGGTAGAGCGGACGGC
CAATACTCAACTTCAAGGAATCTCACCCATGCGCGCCGGCGGGGAACCGGAGTTCCCTTCAGTGAGCGTT
ATTAGTTCGCCGCTCGGTGTGTCGTAGATACTAGCCCCTGGGGCACTTTTGAAATTTGAATAAGATTTAT
GTAATCAGTCTTTTAGGTTTGACCGGTTCTGCCGCTTTTTTTAAAATTGGATTTGTAATAATAAAACGCA
ATTGTTTGTTATTGTGGCGCTCTATCATAGATGTCGCTATAAACCTATTCAGCACAATATATTGTTTTCA
TTTTAATATTGTACATATAAGTAGTAGGGTACAATCAGTAAATTGAACGGAGAATATTATTCATAAAAAT
ACGATAGTAACGGGTGATATATTCATTAGAATGAACCGAAACCGGCGGTAAGGATCTGAGCTACACATGC
TCAGGTTTTTTACAACGTGCACAACAGAATTGAAAGCAAATATCATGCGATCATAGGCTTCTCGCATATC
TCATTAAAGCAGGACAAGCTCACTTCTGTGCCTCCTGCAACTTAAGGAACAACTGGTACTCCCTAGAAAG
CTCCTTAGCCCTTGAGTTGTTCTCCACTCCCAACAACTTCTCCACGTACCAGTTAGGCCTCTTAGCCTTG
ATCCAGATCCTGATCCTTGCCTCCATCTCTGCTGGAGAAGGAGATGGAGTGATGTTAGTCAACTTGTCAG
ACTTCTTAACCCTCTGGAAGAACTGGTAGTCGAACTCAGTAGCATACCTCAAGTACATCCTGTACTCAGC
GTTATTCATCAACTGCTTAGCAGGGATAGCGTTCAATCCCAACTCAGACCAAGCACCCTGAGGTGGCACC
TCGTCGTACAACCACTTCTTCACCTGCCTTGTCTCCAAGTTGTCCACAGCCATAGGCCTCCTAGAGTTAA
TCTTGAACTCCTCGTAGTACTTGTACTTAGGGTTCTTCTTCAACTCTGTACCCTTCAATCCCTTAAGTCC
AAGAGCCTCCTTCACGTAGTCCTTTGACTTTCCCATCTTTGTCCAGTAGTACACCTGAGCCTGCCTGATC
AAAGATGAGATCTCCATTGTATCGATAATTGTAAATGTAATTGTAATGTTGTTTGTTGTTTGTTGTTGTT
GGTAATTGTTGTAAAAATGAGCTCTTATACTCGAGCGTGTCCTCTCCAAATGAAATGAACTTCCTTATAT
AGAGGAAGGGTCTTGCGAAGGATAGTGGGATTGTGCGTCATCCCTTACGTCAGTGGAGATGTCACATCAA
TCCACTTGCTTTGTAGACGTGGTTGGAACCTCTTCTTTTTCCACGATGCTCCTCGTGGGTGGGGGTCCAT
CTTTGGGACCACTGTCGGCAGAGAGATCTTGAATGATAGCCTTTCCTTTATCGCAATGATGGCATTTGTA
GGAGCCACCTTCCTTTTCTACTGTCCTTTCGATGAAGTGACAGATAGCTGGGCAATGGAATCCGAGGAGG
TTTCCCGAAATTATCCTTTGTTGAAAAGTCTCAATAGCCCTTTGATCTTCTGAGACTGTATCTTTGACAT
TTTTGGAGTAGACCAGAGTGTCGTGCTCCACCATGTTGACGAAGATTTTCTTCTTGTCATTGAGTCGTAA
AAGACTCTGTATGAACTGTTCGCCAGTCTTGACGGCGAGTTCTGTTAGATCCTCGATTTGAATCTTAGAC
TCCATGCATGGCCTTAGATTCAGTAGGAACTACCTTTTTAGAGACTCCAATCTCTATTACTTGCCTTGGT
TTATGAAGCAAGCCTTGAATCGTCCATACTGGAATAGTACTTCTGATCTTGAGAAATATGTCTTTCTCTG
TGTTCTTGATGCAATTAGTCCTGAATCTTTTGACTGCATCTTTAACCTTCTTGGGAAGGTATTTGATCTC
CTGGAGATTGTTACTCGGGTAGATCGTCTTGATGAGACTTGCTGCGTAGGCCTCTCTAACCATCTGTGGG
TCAGCATTCTTTCTGAAATTGAAGAGGCTAACCTTCTCATTATCAGTGGTGAACATAGTGTCGTCACCTT
CACCTTCGAACTTCCTTCCTAGATCGTAAAGATAGAGGAAATCGTCCATTGTAATCTCCGGGGCAAAGGA
GATCTCTTTTGGGGCTGGATCACTGCTGGGCCTTTTGGTTCCTAGCGTGAGCCAGTGGGCTTTTTGCTTT
GGTGGGCTTGTTAGGGCCTTAGCAAAGCTCTTGGGCTTGAGTTGAGCTTCTCCTTTGGGGATGAAGTTCA
ACCTGTCTGTTTGCTGACTTGTTGTGTACGCGTCAGCTGCTGCTCTTGCCTCTGTAATAGTGGCAAATTT
CTTGTGTGCAACTCCGGGAACGCCGTTTGTTGCCGCCTTTGTACAACCCCAGTCATCGTATATACCGGCA
TGTGGACCGTTATACACAACGTAGTAGTTGATATGAGGGTGTTGAATACCCGATTCTGCTCTGAGAGGAG
CAACTGTGCTGTTAAGCTCAGATTTTTGTGGGATTGGAATTCCTCCAAGCTTGAATTCTTGCAGCGCTCC
AATTCAGCAAGCGTCGATCTAGTAACATAGATGACACCGCGCGCGATAATTTATCCTAGTTTGCGCGCTA
TATTTTGTTTTCTATCGCGTATTAAATGTATAATTGCGGGACTCTAATCATAAAAACCCATCTCATAAAT
AACGTCATGCATTACATGTTAATTATTACATGCTTAACGTAATTCAACAGAAATTATATGATAATCATCG
CAAGACCGGCAACAGGATTCAATCTTAAGAAACTTTATTGCCAAATGTTTGAACGATCTGCTTGACTCTA
GATCCAGAGTCCCGCTCAAATCTCAGTCACAGGAAGAACAGGTCTAGGAGGAACAGGAAGAGAGAAATCA
AGCTGCCAGAATCCCACATCATGCCAATTTCCATGTTTGAAACCAGCAGCTCTAAGCATTCCCCTAGGAG
CATAACCAAGAGCCTCATGCATCCTCACAGAAGGATCATTAGGAAGTCCAATCACAGCAACCACAGACTT
GAAACCCTGAGCCTCCAAAGACTTCAAAAGATGAGTGTAAAGAGTAGATCCAAGACCAGTTCTTTGATGC
CTAGGAGACACGTAAACAGTAGACTCAGCAGTCCAATCGTAAGCATTCCTAGCCTTCCAAGGACCAGCAT
AAGCAATACCAGCCACTTCACCATCCACTTCAGCAACAAGCCAAGGATACCTCTCTCTAAGCCTCACAAG
ATCATCAGTCCACTCTTGTGGTTCTTGAGGCTCAGTCCTGAAATTCACAGTAGAAGTCTCAATGTAATGA
TTCACAATAGTGCACACAGCAGGCATATCAGCCTCAGTAGCCCTTCTAATATCAGCAGGCCTTCTTTCAG
GAGACATGCGAAACGATCCAGATCCGGTGCAGATTATTTGGATTGAGAGTGAATATGAGACTCTAATTGG
ATACCGAGGGGAATTTATGGAACGTCAGTGGAGCATTTTGACAAGAAATATTTGCTAGCTGATAGTGACC
TTAGGCGACTTTTGAACGCGCAATAATGGTTTCTGACGTATGTGCTTAGCTCATTAAACTCCAGAAACCC
GCGGCTGAGTGGCTCCTTCAACGTTGCGGTTCTGTCAGTTCCAAACGTAAAACGGCTTGTCCCGCGTCAT
CGGCGGGGGTCATAACGTGACTCCCTTAATTCTCCGCTCCGGATCCGAATTCGGCACAGAGTGTTCAACC
CCAGTACATTAAAAACGTCCGCAATGTGTTATTAAGTTGTCTAAGCGTCAATTTGTTTACACCACAATAT
ATCCTGCCACCAGCCAGCCAACAGCTCCCCGACCGGCAGCTCGGCACAAAATCACCACTCGATACAGGCA
GCCCATCAACCATGACTACTGTCCGGTCCAACAGATCCGAGCAGGAACCGTAAAAAGGCCGCGTTGCTGG
CGTTTTTCCATAGGCTCCGCCCCCCTGACGAGCATCACAAAAATCGACGCTCAAGTCAGAGGTGGCGAAA
CCCGACAGGACTATAAAGATACCAGGCGTTTCCCCCTGGAAGCTCCCTCGTGCGCTCTCCTGTTCCGACC
CTGCCGCTTACCGGATACCTGTCCGCCTTTCTCCCTTCGGGAAGCGTGGCGCTTTCTCATAGCTCACGCT
GTAGGTATCTCAGTTCGGTGTAGGTCGTTCGCTCCAAGCTGGGCTGTGTGCACGAACCCCCCGTTCAGCC
CGACCGCTGCGCCTTATCCGGTAACTATCGTCTTGAGTCCAACCCGGTAAGACACGACTTATCGCCACTG
GCAGCAGCCACTGGTAACAGGATTAGCAGAGCGAGGTATGTAGGCGGTGCTACAGAGTTCTTGAAGTGGT
GGCCTAACTACGGCTACACTAGAAGAACAGTATTTGGTATCTGCGCTCTGCTGAAGCCAGTTACCTTCGG
AAAAAGAGTTGGTAGCTCTTGATCCGGCAAACAAACCACCGCTGGTAGCGGTGGTTTTTTTGTTTGCAAG
CAGCAGATTACGCGCAGAAAAAAAGGATCTCAAGAAGATCCTTTGATCTTTTCTACGGGGTCTGACGCTC
AGTGGAACGAAAACTCACGTTAAGGGATTTTGGTCATGAGATTATCAAAAAGGATCTTCACCTAGATCCT
TTTAAATTAAAAATGAAGTTTTAAATCAATCTAAAGTATATATGAGTAAACTTGGTCTGACAGCTAAAAC
AATTCATCCAGTAAAATATAATATTTTATTTTCTCCCAATCAGGCTTGATCCCCAGTAAGTCAAAAAATA
GCTCGACATACTGTTCTTCCCCGATATCCTCCCTGAGCGACCGGACGCAGAAGGCAATGTCATACCACTT
GTCCGCCCTGCCGCTTCTCCCAAGATCAATAAAGCCACTTACTTTGCCATCTTTCACAAAGATGTTGCTG
TCTCCCAGGTCGCCGTGGGAAAAGACAAGTTCCTCTTCGGGCTTTTCCGTCTTTAAAAAATCATACAGCT
CGCGCGGATCTTTAAATGGAGTGTCCTCTTCCCAGTTTTCGCAATCCACATCGGCCAGATCGTTATTCAG
TAAGTAATCCAATTCGGCTAAGCGGCTGTCTAAGCTATTCGTATAGGGACAATCCGATATGTCGATGGAG
TGAAAGAGCCTGATGCACTCCGCATACAGCTCGATAATCTTTTCAGGGCTTTGTTCATCTTCATACTCTT
CCGAGCAAAGGACGCCATCGGCCTCACTCATGAGCAGATTGCTCCAGCCATCATGCCGTTCAAAGTGCAG
GACCTTTGGAACAGGCAGCTTTCCTTCCAGCCATAGCATCATGTCCTTTTCCCGTTCCACATCATAGGTG
GTCCCTTTATACCGGCTGTCCGTCATTTTTAAATATAGGTTTTCATTTTCTCCCACCAGCTTATATACCT
TAGCAGGAGACATTCCTTCCGTATCTTTTACGCAGCGGTATTTTTCGATCAGTTTTTTCAATTCCGGTGA
TATTCTCATTTTAGCCATACTCTTCCTTTTTCAATATTATTGAAGCATTTATCAGGGTTATTGTCTCATG
AGCGGATACATATTTGAATGTATTTAGAAAAATAAACAAATAGGGGTTCCGCGCACTCGGAGCCTTGATG
TGGGCGCTTTTTGCAGCTGTTCGGCTGTGCGCTGGCCAGACAGTTATGCACAGGCCAGGCGGGTTTTAAG
AGTTTTAATAAGTTTTAAAGAGTTTTAGGCGGAAAAATCGCCTTTTTTCTCTTTTATATCAGTCACTTAC
ATGTGTGACCGGTTCCCAATGTACGGCTTTGGGTTCCCAATGTACGGGTTCCGGTTCCCAATGTACGGCT
TTGGGTTCCCAATGTACGTGCTATCCACAGGAAAGAAGCTTTTTCGACCTTTTTCCCCTGCTAGGGCAAT
TTGCCCTAGCATCTGCTCCGTACATTAGGAACCGGCGGATGCTTCGCCCTCGATCAGGTTGCGGTAGCGC
ATGACTAGGATCGGGCCAGCCTGCCCCGCCTCCTCCTTCAAATCGTACTCCGGCAGGTCATTTGACCCGA
TCAGCTTGCGCACGGTGAAACAGAACTTCTTGAACTCTCCGGCGCTGCCACTGCGTTCGTAGATCGTCTT
GAACAACCATCTGGCTTCTGCCTTGCCTGCGGCGCGGCGTGCCAGGCGGTAGAGAAAACGGCCGATGCCG
GGATCGATCAAAAAGTAATCGGGGTGAACCGTCAGCACGTCCGGGTTCTTGCCTTCTGTGATCTCGCGGT
ACATCCAATCAGCTAGCTCGATCTCGATGTACTCCGGCCGCCCGGTTTCGCTCTTTACGATCTTGTAGCG
GCTAATCAAGGCTTCACCCTCGGATACCGTCACCAGGCGGCCGTTCTTGGCCTTCTTCGTACGCTGCATG
GCAACGTGCGTGGTGTTTAACCGAATGCAGGTTTCTACCAGGTCGTCTTTCTGCTTTCCGCCATCGGCTC
GCCGGCAGAACTTGAGTACGTCCGCAACGTGTGGACGGAACACGCGGCCGGGCTTGTCTCCCTTCCCTTC
CCGGTATCGGTTCATGGATTCGGTTAGATGGGAAACCGCCATCAGTACCAGGTCGTAATCCCACACACTG
GCCATGCCGGCCGGCCCTGCGGAAACCTCTACGTGCCCGTCTGGAAGCTCGTAGCGGATCACCTCGCCAG
CTCGTCGGTCACGCTTCGACAGACGGAAAACGGCCACGTCCATGATGCTGCGACTATCGCGGGTGCCCAC
GTCATAGAGCATCGGAACGAAAAAATCTGGTTGCTCGTCGCCCTTGGGCGGCTTCCTAATCGACGACGCA
CCGGCTGCCGGCGGTTGCCGGGATTCTTTGCGGATTCGATCAGCGGCCGCTTGCCACGATTCACCGGGGC
GTGCTTCTGCCTCGATGCGTTGCCGCTGGGCGGCCTGCGCGGCCTTCAACTTCTCCACCAGGTCATCACC
CAGCGCCGCGCCGATTTGTACCGGGCCGGATGGTTTGCGACCGCTCACGCCGATTCCTCGGGCTTGGGGG
TTCCAGTGCCATTGCAGGGCCGGCAGACAACCCAGCCGCTTACGCCTGGCCAACCGCCCGTTCCTCCACA
CATGGGGCATTCCACGGCGTCGGTGCCTGGT
